>Addgene plasmid #24096 | HSD11B1-FLAG | addgene partial sequence | sequence record 29884 | 24096 with FCIV1-F (gttagacgaagcttgggctgcaggtcgac)
TTTTATGAAAAATATCTCCTCCCCATTCTGGGGCTCTTCATGGCCTACTACTACTATTCTGCAAACGAGG
AATTCAGACCAGAGATGCTCCAAGGAAAGAAAGTGATTGTCACCGGTGCCAGCAAAGGGATCGGAAGAGA
GATGGCTTATCATCTGGCGAAGATGGGAGCCCATGTGGTGGTGACAGCGAGGTCAAAAGAAACTCTACAG
AAGGTGGTATCCCACTGCCTGGAGCTTGGAGCAGCCTCAGCACACTACATTGCTGGCACCATGGAAGACA
TGACCTTCGCAGAGCAATTTGTTGCCCAAGCAGGAAAGCTCATGGGAGGACTAGACATGCTCATTCTCAA
CCACATCACCAACACTTCTTTGAATCTTTTTCATGATGATATTCACCATGTGCGCAAAAGCATGGAAGTT
AACTTCCTCAGTTACGTGGTCCTGACTGTAGCTGCCTTGCCCATGCTGAAGCAGAGCAATGGAAGCATTG
TTGTCGTCTCCTCTCTGGCTGGGAAAGTGGCTTATCCAATGGTTGCTGCCTATTCTGCAAGCAAGTTTGC
TTTGGATGGGTTCTTCTCCTCCATCAGAAAGGAATATTCAGTGTCCAGGGTCAATGTATCAATCACTCTC
TGTGTTCTTGGCCTCATAGACACAGAAACAGCCATGAAGGCAGTTTCTGGGATAGTCCATATGCAAGCAG
CTCCAAAGGAGNNNTGTGCCCTGGAGATCATCAAANNGGGGGAGCTCTGCGCCAAGAAGAAGTGTATTAT
GACAGCTCACTCTGGACCACTCTTTCTGATCAGAATCCAT
