>Addgene plasmid #24096 | HSD11B1-FLAG | addgene partial sequence | sequence record 29885 | 24096 with EGFP-N
GCTCCTCGCCCTTGCTCACCATGGTTGTGGCCATATTATCATCGTGTTTTTCAAAGGAAAACCACGTCCC
CGTGGTTCGGGGGGCCTAGACGTTTTTTTAACCTCGACTAAACACATGTAAAGCATGTGTACCGAGGCCC
CAGATCAGATCCCATACAATGGGGTACCTTCTGGGCATCCTTCAGCCCCTTGTTGAATACGCTTGAGGAG
AGCCATTTGACTCTTTCCACAACTATCCAACTCACAACGTGGCACTGGGGTTGTGCCGCCTTTGCAGGTG
TATCTTATACACGTGGCTTTTGGCCGCAGAGGCACCTGTCGCCAGGTGGGGGGTTCCGCTGCCTGCAAAG
GGTCGCTACAGACGTTGTTTGTCTTCAAGAAGCTTCCAGAGGAACTGCTTCCTTCACGACATTCAACAGA
CCTTGCATTCCTTTGGCGAGAGGGGAAAGACCCCTAGGAATGCTCGTCAAGAAGACAGGGCCAGGTTTCC
GGGCCCTCACATTGCCAAAAGACGGCAATATGGTGGAAAATAACATATAGACAAACGCACACCGGCCTTA
TTCCAAGCGGCTTCGGCCAGTAACGTTAGGGGGGGGGGGGAGGGGANAGGGGCGNNTCACCGGGTAGCTA
ANAATCACTTGTCATCGTCGTCC
