[The description below was written by a language model from this plasmid's Addgene catalogue record.]
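Description:
HSD11B1-FLAG is a lentiviral expression plasmid built on the FCIV1 backbone, carrying a FLAG-tagged cDNA for human HSD11B1 (11-beta-hydroxysteroid dehydrogenase type 1, also known as 11-beta-HSD1). This enzyme is generally known for interconverting inactive and active glucocorticoids within cells. The insert is about 876 bp and was introduced by restriction cloning, with the 5′ XbaI site retained and the 3′ NheI site destroyed at the junction. The plasmid is propagated in bacteria under ampicillin selection, and a recombination-deficient strain is recorded for growth, as is common for lentiviral plasmids whose repeated LTR sequences can be unstable. Copy number is listed as unknown.

According to the depositor's comments, the vector also encodes the yellow fluorescent protein Venus, which is not fused to HSD11B1. Instead, Venus is translated from an internal ribosome entry site (IRES), so a single bicistronic transcript yields the FLAG-tagged enzyme and a separate fluorescent reporter. This lets transduced or transfected cells be identified by fluorescence, while the enzyme itself can be detected or immunoprecipitated through the FLAG epitope. The record does not state which promoter drives the cassette, where the FLAG tag sits relative to the coding sequence, or which lentiviral elements are present, and no feature table is provided to confirm them.

The associated publication concerns activation of Trk neurotrophin receptors by glucocorticoids and the resulting neuroprotective effect, suggesting the construct was used to express HSD11B1 in mammalian cells in studies of glucocorticoid signalling, although the record does not describe the specific application.
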