Addgene plasmid #24096: HSD11B1-FLAG
Depositing lab: Moses Chao. Depositing organization: NYU Grossman School of Medicine. Publication: Activation of Trk neurotrophin receptors by glucocorticoids provides a neuroprotective effect. Jeanneteau F, Garabedian MJ, Chao MV. Proc Natl Acad Sci U S A. 2008 Mar 25. 105(12):4862-7. 10.1073/pnas.0709102105 PubMed 18347336.
Backbone
  Vector backbone: FCIV1
  Vector type: Lentiviral
Growth in bacteria
  Bacterial resistance: Ampicillin, 100 μg/mL
  Growth temperature: 37°C
  Growth strain: Stbl3
  Copy number: Unknown
Gene/Insert
  Gene/Insert name: HSD11beta1 (alt name: 11b hydroxysteroid 1b)
  Species: H. sapiens (human)
  Insert size (bp): 876
  GenBank ID: AK313973
  Entrez Gene: HSD11B1 (a.k.a. 11-DH, 11-beta-HSD1, CORTRD2, HDL, HSD11, HSD11B, HSD11L, SDR26C1)
  Cloning method: Restriction Enzyme; 5′ cloning site XbaI (not destroyed); 3′ cloning site NheI (destroyed during cloning)
  Sequencing primers: 5′ TRC-F
Terms and licenses: Academic/Nonprofit Terms; Industry Terms: Not Available to Industry
Depositor comments: HSD1-flag cDNA sequences was subcloned into FCIV1 lentiviral vector. The venus is not fused to the HSD1 and expression of venus is driven by an IRES sequence.
How to cite: HSD11B1-FLAG was a gift from Moses Chao (Addgene plasmid # 24096 ; http://n2t.net/addgene:24096 ; RRID:Addgene_24096)
